>Addgene plasmid #22202 | mRFP-human APPL1 | addgene full sequence | sequence record 138521 | Addgene NGS result
CAGCTGGCACGACAGGTTTCCCGACTGGAAAGCGGGCAGTGAGCGCAACGCAATTAATGTGAGTTAGCTC
ACTCATTAGGCACCCCAGGCTTTACACTTTATGCTTCCGGCTCGTATGTTGTGTGGAATTGTGAGCGGAT
AACAATTTCACACAGGAAACAGCTATGACCATGATTACGCCAAGCTCTAGCTAGAGGTCGACGGTATACA
GACATGATAAGATACATTGATGAGTTTGGACAAACCACAACTAGAATGCAGTGAAAAAAATGCTTTATTT
GTGAAATTTGTGATGCTATTGCTTTATTTGTAACCATTATAAGCTGCAATAAACAAGTTGGGGTGGGCGA
AGAACTCCAGCATGAGATCCCCGCGCTGGAGGATCATCCAGCCGGCGTCCCGGAAAACGATTCCGAAGCC
CAACCTTTCATAGAAGGCGGCGGTGGAATCGAAATCTCGTGATGGCAGGTTGGGCGTCGCTTGGTCGGTC
ATTTCGAACCCCAGAGTCCCGCTCAGAAGAACTCGTCAAGAAGGCGATAGAAGGCGATGCGCTGCGAATC
GGGAGCGGCGATACCGTAAAGCACGAGGAAGCGGTCAGCCCATTCGCCGCCAAGCTCTTCAGCAATATCA
CGGGTAGCCAACGCTATGTCCTGATAGCGGTCCGCCACACCCAGCCGGCCACAGTCGATGAATCCAGAAA
AGCGGCCATTTTCCACCATGATATTCGGCAAGCAGGCATCGCCATGGGTCACGACGAGATCCTCGCCGTC
GGGCATGCGCGCCTTGAGCCTGGCGAACAGTTCGGCTGGCGCGAGCCCCTGATGCTCTTCGTCCAGATCA
TCCTGATCGACAAGACCGGCTTCCATCCGAGTACGTGCTCGCTCGATGCGATGTTTCGCTTGGTGGTCGA
ATGGGCAGGTAGCCGGATCAAGCGTATGCAGCCGCCGCATTGCATCAGCCATGATGGATACTTTCTCGGC
AGGAGCAAGGTGAGATGACAGGAGATCCTGCCCCGGCACTTCGCCCAATAGCAGCCAGTCCCTTCCCGCT
TCAGTGACAACGTCGAGCACAGCTGCGCAAGGAACGCCCGTCGTGGCCAGCCACGATAGCCGCGCTGCCT
CGTCCTGCAGTTCATTCAGGGCACCGGACAGGTCGGTCTTGACAAAAAGAACCGGGCGCCCCTGCGCTGA
CAGCCGGAACACGGCGGCATCAGAGCAGCCGATTGTCTGTTGTGCCCAGTCATAGCCGAATAGCCTCTCC
ACCCAAGCGGCCGGAGAACCTGCGTGCAATCCATCTTGTTCAATCATGCGAAACGATCCTCATCCTGTCT
CTTGATCAGATCCGAAAATGGATATACAAGCTCCCGGGAGCTTTTTGCAAAAGCCTAGGCCTCCAAAAAA
GCCTCCTCACTACTTCTGGAATAGCTCAGAGGCAGAGGCGGCCTCGGCCTCTGCATAAATAAAAAAAATT
AGTCAGCCATGGGGCGGAGAATGGGCGGAACTGGGCGGAGTTAGGGGCGGGATGGGCGGAGTTAGGGGCG
GGACTATGGTTGCTGACTAATTGAGATGCATGCTTTGCATACTTCTGCCTGCTGGGGAGCCTGGGGACTT
TCCACACCTGGTTGCTGACTAATTGAGATGCATGCTTTGCATACTTCTGCCTGCTGGGGAGCCTGGGGAC
TTTCCACACCCTAACTGACACACATTCCACAGAATTAATTCGCGTTAAATTTTTGTTAAATCAGCTCATT
TTTTAACCAATAGGCCGAAATCGGCAAAATCCCTTATAAATCAAAAGAATAGACCGAGATAGGGT
[37 nt withheld, positions 1816-1852]
AAAGAACGTGGACTCCAACGTCAAAGG
[49 nt withheld, positions 1880-1928]
T
[91 nt withheld, positions 1930-2020]
G
[124 nt withheld, positions 2022-2145]
GGGGATACCCCCTAGAGCCCCAGCTGGTTCTTTCCGCCTCAGAAGCCATAGAGCCCACCGCATCCCCAGC
ATGCCTGCTATTGTCTTCCCAATCCTCCCCCTTGCTGTCCTGCCCCACCCCACCCCCCAGAATAGAATGA
CACCTACTCAGACAATGCGATGCAATTTCCTCATTTTATTAGGAAAGGACAGTGGGAGTGGCACCTTCCA
GGGTCAAGGAAGGCACGGGGGAGGGGCAAACAACAGATGGCTGGCAACTAGAAGGCACAGTCGAGGCTGA
TCAGCGAGCTCTAGCATTTAGGTGACACTATAGAATAGGGCCCTCTAGATGCATGCTCGAGCTATGCTTC
TGATTCTCTCTTCTTTCCTCCTTCTCCCAAATCACTCTCTTCTGACTGGCTACTGCTAAGGACAACAAAC
TGCCCCTCACTACTGGCTTGGTTTGGTCTACTGGAAGCAGCTATCAACCGACTTTGTTCTTCCAAGTCCT
TTTCAATCTGTTTTTGTTTATTGAGTTCTTTCTGTTGCTTCTCTTTTACTCTCTCTATTTCTTTTTGTTT
TTCTGATGCCCTACGATCCAGTTCAGCATGCAAAGCTATCTGTTTTGCCAGTCCAACAGAATCACATATC
TTTTCCCCCTCATTGTTTGACTCAAATATATAGCAGACTGATGACAGATTACTTTCACTTCTCCCGCTTG
ATGTCCGAAGAACAAATCCAAAAAGGCGCTTATTTTCCTGGTGTGTAGCATACAAAACTACACAAGGTAA
TGGAAACGTGAGCCTTGTAACTTGTGTCTGTGGATCAATTAACTTTAAACAGTCACAAGTGACTAATAAA
TGCGATTCTGTCATACGAAAGATGTTATGGATGGCCCGGGCAGCTAAGATTTGGCGCATAGTTTCATAAA
CAACATCTGGATGGTCATCTGATTTCACCTCCATTGAACCAAGGAATCGGACAATAAATAACTGATGAAG
AATAGAATCTTCAGTTTCAGATTTTGTACTTCCTCCAGATTCTCCAAATGGATTTGTACGCCTGCCTCCC
TGGCCAAAGGCTTTTGCCTGGCCAGGCTGATCTTCACACACAGGAGAAATTATGTCAAACTGTATTGGGG
TGTCTGGGGCAACAAGAGAATCTAGAGAGAGGGCAGCCAAATTTGTAGACTCAGATCCTAAGGATCCTGA
ACTGCTGGTTCGAGCTGTCGGTGGCCGAGATTGTCCTGCTGCTGGCCGCAGGCTCTCGTGCCTCTGCTGG
AAAGATGGGGAAGGAGTGACAGCTTCCAGAGCTGATTGATTTACTCGTGCAGCAGTTTCCTCTGGATTTT
CACTTAAGTATATTTGTTTAGATATGTTGTTTATTGTACAGATCCACTCTTCATGATCTTTTTTACTCTC
TGCTTGCAAAATTGAAGATTTTTTTCCATCGAAAGAGGTGATCTGAAAACAATATCGTCTGTCTTCACAG
TCCACAGCCATCACTGAACAGTTGTCTATGTCCATGGCCAGGCCTCCTGCTACATCCCCACGGGCCTGAC
TCATTAAATTTCCACCCTGCGTGAAGTAAAACTGTCTGTCCCAGGTAGATGACACCAAGCCTGTTTTATT
CCTAGCATTAAGGTATCCAGCCTTTCGGGTTAAATTTCGATTAACAGGAAATTTGGTGGGGTCTGGGTCA
GGCACATATAAGGGATCACTGGCTACTTCCAAATCCTCTATTGTCTGTTGCATGGTCTCTATATCACTGT
CCATTTCCCTGCGAACATTCTGAACGCTTGTTCCAATATTAGCTAAAAATTCTTCCAGTTGTTCATTAAG
ATTTTCAGAACCCATCTTAAAGAAACTTATCTGAGCTTGCATGTACCCAAGTAGAGGTTCTAACAATGCT
ATTTTCTTCTTGTACTGAAGAGTATTTAATGCACAAAAATAATGCATCATGGTCTGGTGTTGTTTCTTTC
TGGATGTGTACACATCTTCTGTTACTTCATACTTCACCTTGTCATTTTCTCTTTTTTTTGATAAACGGCT
ATATCTATTAATCGCAGCATCATGATCATTACTTGCAATCTGAAATACTTCCTTTAATGTTAGTATTTCT
TTCAGATCTCTTTCTTTAAACTGGGTAATGGGGAACATCATGGCATCAGCAAGTTGAGTTGAAAGCACTG
CATGACAAGAGCTAAGCTCATCTATAACTTTTGAAAACTGTTGCAATGTAGAGCTCATAACTTCATCATC
ACCTCCCAATGGAAAACGCTGTTTTTCATATTCTTTTAAAAGTTTTGAGGTCAGGTGTGTTGCTGCACTT
AATTCATTCTGTGCATCATAAATCCGATGCATAGCTTGATACAACTGGTTCATATAGTTGGAAATAGCTG
TGGCATCTTCTTCAAATACACCTAGTAAAGACCTTGTCTGCGGGCTGTCCTCCAGCGTCTCCTCGATGGG
CAGCTTGTCGATCCCCGGCATGGTACCGGCGCCGGTGGAGTGGCGGCCCTCGGCGCGCTCGTACTGTTCC
ACGATGGTGTAGTCCTCGTTGTGGGAGGTGATGTCCAGCTTGATGTCGGTCTTGTAGGCGCCGGGCAGCT
GCACGGGCTTCTTGGCCATGTAGGTGGTCTTGACCTCGGCGTCGTAGTGGCCGCCGTCCTTCAGCTTCAG
CCTCATCTTGATCTCGCCCTTCAGGGCGCCGTCCTCGGGGTACATCCGCTCGGTGGAGGCCTCCCAGCCC
ATGGTCTTCTTCTGCATTACGGGGCCGTCGGAGGGGAAGTTGGTGCCGCGCAGCTTCACCTTGTAGATGA
ACTCGCCGTCCTGCAGGGAGGAGTCCTGGGTCACGGTCACCACGCCGCCGTCCTCGAAGTTCATCACGCG
CTCCCACTTGAAGCCCTCGGGGAAGGACAGCTTCAAGTAGTCGGGGATGTCGGCGGGGTGCTTCACGTAG
GCCTTGGAGCCGTACTGGAACTGAGGGGACAGGATGTCCCAGGCGAAGGGCAGGGGGCCGCCCTTGGTCA
CCTTCAGCTTGGCGGTCTGGGTGCCCTCGTAGGGGCGGCCCTCGCCCTCGCCCTCGATCTCGAACTCGTG
GCCGTTCACGGAGCCCTCCATGCGCACCTTGAAGCGCATGAACTCCTTGATGACGTCCTCGGAGGCCATG
GTGGCGACCGAAGCTTGGGTCTCCCTATAGTGAGTCGTATTAATTTCGATAAGCCAGTAAGCAGTGGGTT
CTCTAGTTAGCCAGAGAGCTCTGCTTATATAGACCTCCCACCGTACACGCCTACCGCCCATTTGCGTCAA
TGGGGCGGAGTTGTTACGACATTTTGGAAAGTCCCGTTGATTTTGGTGCCAAAACAAACTCCCATTGACG
TCAATGGGGTGGAGACTTGGAAATCCCCGTGAGTCAAACCGCTATCCACGCCCATTGATGTACTGCCAAA
ACCGCATCACCATGGTAATAGCGATGACTAATACGTAGATGTACTGCCAAGTAGGAAAGTCCCATAAGGT
CATGTACTGGGCATAATGCCAGGCGGGCCATTTACCGTCATTGACGTCAATAGGGGGCGTACTTGGCATA
TGATACACTTGATGTACTGCCAAGTGGGCAGTTTACCGTAAATACTCCACCCATTGACGTCAATGGAAAG
TCCCTATTGGCGTTACTATGGGAACATACGTCATTATTGACGTCAATGGGCGGGGGTCGTTGGGCGGTCA
GCCAGGCGGGCCATTTACCGTAAGTTATGTAACGCGGAACTCCATATATGGGCTATGAACTAATGACCCC
GTAATTGATTACTATTAATAACTAGTCAATAATCAATGTCAACGCGTATATCTGGCCCGTACATCGCGAA
GCAGCGCAAAACGCCTAACCCTAAGCAGATTCTTCATGCAATTGTCGGTCAAGCCTTGCCTTGTTGTAGC
TTAAATTTTGCTCGCGCACTACTCAGCGACCTCCAACACACAAGCAGGGAGCAGATACTGGCTTAACTAT
GCGGCATCAGAGCAGATTGTACTGAGAGTGCACCATAGGGGATCGGGAGATCTCCCGATCCGTCGACGTC
AGGTGGCACTTTTCGGGGAAATGTGCGCGGAACCCCTATTTGTTTATTTTTCTAAATACATTCAAATATG
TATCCGCTCATGAGACAATAACCCTGATAAATGCTTCAATAATATTGAAAAAGGAAGAGTATGAGTATTC
AACATTTCCGTGTCGCCCTTATTCCCTTTTTTGCGGCATTTTGCCTTCCTGTTTTTGCTCACCCAGAAAC
GCTGGTGAAAGTAAAAGATGCTGAAGATCAGTTGGGTGCACGAGTGGGTTACATCGAACTGGATCTCAAC
AGCGGTAAGATCCTTGAGAGTTTTCGCCCCGAAGAACGTTTTCCAATGATGAGCACTTTTAAAGTTCTGC
TATGTGGCGCGGTATTATCCCGTATTGACGCCGGGCAAGAGCAACTCGGTCGCCGCATACACTATTCTCA
GAATGACTTGGTTGAGTACTCACCAGTCACAGAAAAGCATCTTACGGATGGCATGACAGTAAGAGAATTA
TGCAGTGCTGCCATAACCATGAGTGATAACACTGCGGCCAACTTACTTCTGACAACGATCGGAGGACCGA
AGGAGCTAACCGCTTTTTTGCACAACATGGGGGATCATGTAACTCGCCTTGATCGTTGGGAACCGGAGCT
GAATGAAGCCATACCAAACGACGAGCGTGACACCACGATGCCTGTAGCAATGGCAACAACGTTGCGCAAA
CTATTAACTGGCGAACTACTTACTCTAGCTTCCCGGCAACAATTAATAGACTGGATGGAGGCGGATAAAG
TTGCAGGACCACTTCTGCGCTCGGCCCTTCCGGCTGGCTGGTTTATTGCTGATAAATCTGGAGCCGGTGA
GCGTGGGTCTCGCGGTATCATTGCAGCACTGGGGCCAGATGGTAAGCCCTCCCGTATCGTAGTTATCTAC
ACGACGGGGAGTCAGGCAACTATGGATGAACGAAATAGACAGATCGCTGAGATAGGTGCCTCACTGATTA
AGCATTGGTAACTGTCAGACCAAGTTTACTCATATATACTTTAGATTGATTTAAAACTTCATTTTTAATT
TAAAAGGATCTAGGTGAAGATCCTTTTTGATAATCTCATGACCAAAATCCCTTAACGTGAGTTTTCGTTC
CACTGAGCGTCAGACCCCGTAGAAAAGATCAAAGGATCTTCTTGAGATCCTTTTTTTCTGCGCGTAATCT
GCTGCTTGCAAACAAAAAAACCACCGCTACCAGCGGTGGTTTGTTTGCCGGATCAAGAGCTACCAACTCT
TTTTCCGAAGGTAACTGGCTTCAGCAGAGCGCAGATACCAAATACTGTTCTTCTAGTGTAGCCGTAGTTA
GGCCACCACTTCAAGAACTCTGTAGCACCGCCTACATACCTCGCTCTGCTAATCCTGTTACCAGTGGCTG
CTGCCAGTGGCGATAAGTCGTGTCTTACCGGGTTGGACTCAAGACGATAGTTACCGGATAAGGCGCAGCG
GTCGGGCTGAACGGGGGGTTCGTGCACACAGCCCAGCTTGGAGCGAACGACCTACACCGAACTGAGATAC
CTACAGCGTGAGCTATGAGAAAGCGCCACGCTTCCCGAAGGGAGAAAGGCGGACAGGTATCCGGTAAGCG
GCAGGGTCGGAACAGGAGAGCGCACGAGGGAGCTTCCAGGGGGAAACGCCTGGTATCTTTATAGTCCTGT
CGGGTTTCGCCACCTCTGACTTGAGCGTCGATTTTTGTGATGCTCGTCAGGGGGGCGGAGCCTATGGAAA
AACGCCAGCAACGCGGCCTTTTTACGGTTCCTGGCCTTTTGCTGGCCTTTTGCTCACATGTTCTTTCCTG
CGTTATCCCCTGATTCTGTGGATAACCGTATTACCGCCTTTGAGTGAGCTGATACCGCTCGCCGCAGCCG
AACGACCGAGCGCAGCGAGTCAGTGAGCGAGGAAGCGGAAGAGCGCCCAATACGCAAACCGCCTCTCCCC
GCGCGTTGGCCGATTCATTAATG
Features (pLannotate 1.2.2; 22 found; start..end, strand, type, name):
     55..76      +  protein_bind   CAP binding site: CAP binding activates transcription in the presence of cAMP. E. coli catabolite activator protein
     91..121     +  promoter       lac promoter: promoter for the E. coli lac operon
    129..145     +  protein_bind   lac operator: The lac repressor binds to the lac operator to inhibit transcription in E. coli. This inhibition can be relieved by adding lactose or isopropyl-β-D-thiogalactopyranoside (IPTG). lac repressor encoded by lacI
    218..339     -  polyA_signal   SV40 poly(A) signal: SV40 polyadenylation signal
    334..492     -  CDS            ble (fragment): BLE_KLEPN - Experimental evidence at protein level: Swiss-Prot protein existence level 1. Binding protein with a strong affinity to the bleomycin family of antibiotics. Binds to CL990; an antimitotic-antibiotic compound. From Klebsiella pneumoniae.
    516..1307    -  CDS            neo: KKA2_KLEPN - Also known as kan, nptII. Experimental evidence at protein level: Swiss-Prot protein existence level 1. Resistance to kanamycin, neomycin, paromomycin, ribostamycin, butirosin and gentamicin B. From Klebsiella pneumoniae.
   1374..1703    -  promoter       SV40 promoter: SV40 enhancer and early promoter
   1717..2145    -  rep_origin     f1 ori (sequence partly withheld): f1 bacteriophage origin of replication; arrow indicates direction of (+) strand synthesis
   2166..2187    -  promoter       SV40 promoter (fragment): SV40 enhancer and early promoter
   2191..2415    -  polyA_signal   bGH poly(A) signal: bovine growth hormone polyadenylation signal
   2441..2459    +  promoter       SP6 promoter: promoter for bacteriophage SP6 RNA polymerase
   2490..4616    -  CDS            APPL1: DP13A_HUMAN - Also known as APPL From Homo sapiens (Human).
   4623..5294    -  CDS            mRFP1: mRFP1 is a basic (constitutively fluorescent) red fluorescent protein published in 2002, derived from Discosoma sp.. It is reported to be a somewhat slowly-maturing monomer with low acid sensitivity.
   5319..5337    -  promoter       T7 promoter: promoter for bacteriophage T7 RNA polymerase
   5353..5386    -  LTR            5' LTR (truncated) (fragment): truncated 5' long terminal repeat (LTR) from HIV-1
   5382..5585    -  promoter       CMV promoter: human cytomegalovirus (CMV) immediate early promoter
   5586..5965    -  enhancer       CMV enhancer: human cytomegalovirus immediate early enhancer
   6120..6172    +  misc_feature   bom (fragment): basis of mobility region from pBR322
   6231..6335    +  promoter       AmpR promoter: bla
   6336..7196    +  CDS            AmpR: β-lactamase; bla; confers resistance to ampicillin, carbenicillin, and related antibiotics
   7367..7955    +  rep_origin     ori: high-copy-number ColE1/pMB1/pBR322/pUC origin of replication
   8138..42      +  CDS            lacI (fragment) (across the origin): lac repressor; lacI; The lac repressor binds to the lac operator to inhibit transcription in E. coli. This inhibition can be relieved by adding lactose or isopropyl-β-D-thiogalactopyranoside (IPTG).
