[The description below was written by a language model from this plasmid's Addgene catalogue record and pLannotate feature annotations shown in this document.]
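Description:
mRFP-human APPL1 is a mammalian expression plasmid built on the pcDNA3.1 backbone that produces human APPL1 (also called DIP13alpha, an adaptor protein with PH and PTB domains and a leucine zipper motif) fused at its N-terminus to the monomeric red fluorescent protein mRFP1. The sequenced construct is about 8.2 kb. It replicates in E. coli from a high-copy ColE1/pUC-type origin and is selected there with ampicillin through the β-lactamase gene. An f1 origin is also present for single-stranded DNA production. For mammalian cells, an SV40 early promoter drives the neomycin phosphotransferase gene, terminated by an SV40 poly(A) signal, which allows G418 selection of stable transfectants.

The expression cassette consists of the CMV immediate-early enhancer and promoter, followed by the mRFP1 coding sequence, then the roughly 2.1 kb APPL1 open reading frame, which was cloned between KpnI and XhoI sites. It ends with the bovine growth hormone polyadenylation signal. T7 and SP6 promoters flank the fusion and serve as sequencing primer sites; T7, which points into the fusion, could also support in vitro transcription. The feature table also lists several short fragments: a ble remnant, lac promoter/operator and lacI pieces, a bom fragment, and a brief match to an HIV-1 LTR next to the CMV promoter. These look like backbone remnants or annotation artefacts rather than functional parts of the design.

The red tag allows APPL1 to be visualised in live or fixed cells by fluorescence microscopy. The associated publication concerns the Lowe syndrome protein OCRL in early steps of the endocytic pathway, which suggests use in localisation and co-localisation imaging of early endocytic compartments.
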