Addgene plasmid #22202: mRFP-human APPL1
Depositing lab: Pietro De Camilli. Depositing organization: Yale University. Publication: A role of the Lowe syndrome protein OCRL in early steps of the endocytic pathway. Erdmann KS, Mao Y, McCrea HJ, Zoncu R, Lee S, Paradise S, Modregger J, Biemesderfer D, Toomre D, De Camilli P. Dev Cell. 2007 Sep . 13(3):377-90. 10.1016/j.devcel.2007.08.004 PubMed 17765681.
Backbone
  Vector backbone: pcDNA3.1
  Backbone manufacturer: Invitrogen
  Backbone size w/o insert (bp): 5400
  Vector type: Mammalian Expression, Bacterial Expression
  Selectable markers: Neomycin (select with G418)
Growth in bacteria
  Bacterial resistance: Ampicillin, 100 μg/mL
  Growth temperature: 37°C
  Growth strain: DH5alpha
  Copy number: High Copy
Gene/Insert
  Gene/Insert name: Adaptor protein containing PH domain, PTB domain and Leucine zipper motif (alt names: APPL1; DIP13alpha)
  Species: H. sapiens (human)
  Insert size (bp): 2131
  GenBank ID: NM_012096
  Entrez Gene: APPL1 (a.k.a. APPL, DIP13alpha, MODY14)
  Tag / fusion protein: mRFP (N terminal on backbone)
  Cloning method: Restriction Enzyme; 5′ cloning site KpnI (not destroyed); 3′ cloning site XhoI (not destroyed)
  Sequencing primers: 5′ T7; 3′ SP6
Terms and licenses: Academic/Nonprofit Terms; Industry Terms: Not Available to Industry
How to cite: mRFP-human APPL1 was a gift from Pietro De Camilli (Addgene plasmid # 22202 ; http://n2t.net/addgene:22202 ; RRID:Addgene_22202)
