>Addgene plasmid #22202 | mRFP-human APPL1 | addgene partial sequence | sequence record 28017 | 22202 with mCherry-F
CCCCGAGGACGGCGCCCTGAAGGGCGAGATCAAGATGAGGCTGAAGCTGAAGGACGGCGGCCACTACGAC
GCCGAGGTCAAGACCACCTACATGGCCAAGAAGCCCGTGCAGCTGCCCGGCGCCTACAAGACCGACATCA
AGCTGGACATCACCTCCCACAACGAGGACTACACCATCGTGGAACAGTACGAGCGCGCCGAGGGCCGCCA
CTCCACCGGCGCCGGTACCATGCCGGGGATCGACAAGCTGCCCATCGAGGAGACGCTGGAGGACAGCCCG
CAGACAAGGTCTTTACTAGGTGTATTTGAAGAAGATGCCACAGCTATTTCCAACTATATGAACCAGTTGT
ATCAAGCTATGCATCGGATTTATGATGCACAGAATGAATTAAGTGCAGCAACACACCTGACCTCAAAACT
TTTAAAAGAATATGAAAAACAGCGTTTTCCATTGGGAGGTGATGATGAAGTTATGAGCTCTACATTGCAA
CAGTTTTCAAAAGTTATAGATGAGCTTAGCTCTTGTCATGCAGTGCTTTCAACTCAACTTGCTGATGCCA
TGATGTTCCCCATTACCCAGTTTAAAGAAAGAGATCTGAAAGAAATACTAACATTAAAGGAAGTATTTCA
GATTGCAAGTAATGATCATGATGCTGCGATTAATAGATATAGCCGTTTATC
